Addgene plasmid #228027: pFa6-TID-FKBP-NLS-3HA-HISMX6
Purpose: To integrate TID-FKBP-NLS fusion at yeast promoter; yeast BioID with HISMX6 marker
Depositing lab: Joseph Reese. Depositing organization: Pennsylvania State University. Publication: Characterization of BioID tagging systems in budding yeast and exploring the interactome of the Ccr4-Not complex. Pfannenstein J, Tyryshkin M, Gulden ME, Doud EH, Mosley AL, Reese JC. G3 (Bethesda). 2024 Sep 13:jkae221. doi: 10.1093/g3journal/jkae221. PubMed 39271111.
Backbone
  Vector backbone: pFa6
  Vector type: Yeast Expression
  Selectable markers: HIS3
Growth in bacteria
  Bacterial resistance: Ampicillin, 100 μg/mL
  Growth temperature: 37°C
  Growth strain: DH5alpha
  Copy number: High Copy
Gene/Insert
  Gene/Insert name: TurboID-FKBP
  Species: Other
  Tag / fusion protein: HA tag (C terminal on insert)
  Cloning method: Ligation Independent Cloning
Terms and licenses: Academic/Nonprofit Terms; Industry Terms: Not Available to Industry
How to cite: pFa6-TID-FKBP-NLS-3HA-HISMX6 was a gift from Joseph Reese (Addgene plasmid # 228027 ; http://n2t.net/addgene:228027 ; RRID:Addgene_228027)
