[The description below was written by a language model from this plasmid's Addgene catalogue record and pLannotate feature annotations shown in this document.]
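Description:
pFa6-TID-FKBP-NLS-3HA-HISMX6 is a pFA6-type yeast integration template rather than a self-replicating yeast plasmid. The feature table shows no yeast origin or centromere, only a high-copy ColE1/pUC origin and an ampicillin resistance gene for propagation in E. coli. Vectors of this family generally serve as PCR templates. The tagging module and adjacent marker are amplified with primers carrying homology arms and inserted into a chosen chromosomal locus by homologous recombination. The stated purpose is to integrate the TID-FKBP-NLS fusion "at yeast promoter" for BioID in budding yeast. No yeast promoter is annotated upstream of the fusion, so its expression presumably depends on the genomic site of integration.

The payload is an open reading frame starting with TurboID, which is annotated by its similarity to E. coli BirA, the biotin ligase from which this promiscuous proximity-labelling enzyme was engineered. It is followed by an FKBP12-derived domain. The annotation software matches this domain to the F36V (DmrB) variant, though the catalogue entry simply calls it FKBP. A C-terminal 3xHA epitope allows detection, and the ADH1 terminator ends the transcript. The nuclear localisation signal implied by the name is not separately annotated; it may lie in the short unannotated stretch between FKBP and the HA tags. Downstream sits the HISMX6 cassette, a HIS3-type histidine biosynthesis gene flanked by the Ashbya gossypii TEF promoter and terminator, which selects integrants in his3 strains. Flanking T7 and SP6 promoters and the lacI, rop and bom fragments are backbone remnants.

The FKBP module suggests ligand-controlled recruitment or dimerisation of the biotin ligase, but the record does not describe this. The associated work compared BioID tagging systems in yeast and explored the interactome of the Ccr4-Not complex.
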