Features (pLannotate 1.2.2; 15 found; start..end, strand, type, name):
     85..1044    +  CDS            birA: BIRA_ECOLI - Also known as bioR, dhbB. Experimental evidence at protein level: Swiss-Prot protein existence level 1. Acts both as a biotin--[acetyl-CoA-carboxylase] ligase and a biotin-operon repressor. In the presence of ATP, BirA activates biotin to form the BirA-biotinyl-5'-adenylate (BirA-bio-5'-AMP or holoBirA) complex. HoloBirA can either transfer the biotinyl moiety to the biotin carboxyl carrier protein (BCCP) subunit of acetyl-CoA carboxylase, or bind to the biotin operator site and inhibit transcription of the operon. From Escherichia coli (strain K12).
   1069..1389    +  CDS            DmrB: F36V mutant of FK506-binding protein FKBP12 binds synthetic ligands that do not bind wild-type FKBP
   1417..1506    +  CDS            3xHA: three tandem HA epitope tags
   1533..1720    +  terminator     ADH1 terminator: S. cerevisiae ADH1; transcription terminator for the S. cerevisiae alcohol dehydrogenase 1 (ADH1) gene
   1795..2138    +  promoter       TEF promoter: Ashbya gossypii TEF promoter
   2181..2834    +  CDS            HIS3: HIS7_YEAST - Experimental evidence at protein level: Swiss-Prot protein existence level 1. From Saccharomyces cerevisiae (strain ATCC 204508 / S288c) (Baker's yeast).
   2841..3038    +  terminator     TEF terminator: Ashbya gossypii TEF terminator
   3143..3161    -  promoter       T7 promoter: promoter for bacteriophage T7 RNA polymerase
   3183..3236    -  CDS            lacI (fragment): lac repressor; lacI; The lac repressor binds to the lac operator to inhibit transcription in E. coli. This inhibition can be relieved by adding lactose or isopropyl-β-D-thiogalactopyranoside (IPTG).
   3419..4007    -  rep_origin     ori: high-copy-number ColE1/pMB1/pBR322/pUC origin of replication
   4178..5038    -  CDS            AmpR: β-lactamase; bla; confers resistance to ampicillin, carbenicillin, and related antibiotics
   5039..5143    -  promoter       AmpR promoter: bla
   5238..5273    +  CDS            rop (fragment): Rop protein, which maintains plasmids at low copy number; rop
   5375..5426    +  misc_feature   bom (fragment): basis of mobility region from pBR322
   5489..5507    +  promoter       SP6 promoter: promoter for bacteriophage SP6 RNA polymerase
>Addgene plasmid #228027 | pFa6-TID-FKBP-NLS-3HA-HISMX6 | addgene full sequence | sequence record 454141 | Addgene NGS Result
ACGCGGCCGCCAGCTGAAGCTTCGTACGCTGCAGGTCGACGGATCCCCGGGTTAATTAACGCAAGAGATC
CGCCTGTGGCCACGATGAAAGATAACACGGTTCCCTTAAAATTGATAGCCCTTCTTGCCAATGGTGAGTT
TCATTCCGGGGAACAACTTGGCGAAACTCTGGGAATGAGCAGGGCAGCGATTAACAAGCATATCCAAACC
TTGAGAGACTGGGGAGTAGATGTGTTCACCGTGCCTGGTAAAGGTTATTCTTTGCCGGAACCTATCCCTC
TATTAAATGCGAAACAGATACTAGGACAACTGGACGGTGGTAGTGTTGCCGTATTGCCGGTTGTTGACTC
AACCAATCAATACTTGCTGGACAGAATTGGCGAACTTAAAAGCGGTGATGCGTGTATTGCAGAATATCAG
CAAGCAGGGAGAGGCTCAAGAGGTAGGAAATGGTTTTCACCTTTTGGCGCCAATCTTTACTTAAGTATGT
TCTGGCGTTTGAAGAGAGGGCCCGCGGCTATTGGTTTAGGTCCCGTTATCGGGATAGTTATGGCTGAAGC
GCTACGTAAACTTGGGGCCGACAAGGTCAGAGTGAAGTGGCCTAATGATCTATACTTGCAAGATAGAAAG
CTAGCGGGTATCCTGGTGGAGCTAGCGGGAATCACAGGGGACGCTGCCCAAATAGTAATCGGTGCTGGTA
TAAATGTCGCAATGCGTAGAGTCGAGGAATCAGTGGTGAACCAGGGCTGGATCACGTTGCAAGAGGCGGG
CATAAACCTGGACCGTAACACCCTTGCAGCGACCCTAATAAGAGAACTACGTGCTGCATTGGAGCTTTTT
GAGCAGGAGGGCCTGGCTCCGTACCTACCCAGGTGGGAGAAATTAGACAATTTCATAAACCGTCCAGTCA
AACTAATAATTGGAGATAAGGAGATTTTCGGTATTTCTCGTGGGATAGACAAGCAGGGAGCGTTGTTATT
AGAACAGGATGGTGTCATTAAACCTTGGATGGGCGGTGAAATTAGTCTTCGTAGTGCCGAAAAGGCTAGC
GGTTCTGGTGGTGCTAGCGGAGTGCAGGTGGAAACCATCTCCCCAGGAGACGGGCGCACCTTCCCCAAGC
GCGGCCAGACCTGCGTGGTGCACTACACCGGGATGCTTGAAGATGGAAAGAAATTTGATTCCTCCCGGGA
CAGAAACAAGCCCTTTAAGTTTATGCTAGGCAAGCAGGAGGTGATCCGAGGCTGGGAAGAAGGGGTTGCC
CAGATGAGTGTGGGTCAGAGAGCCAAACTGACTATATCTCCAGATTATGCCTATGGTGCCACTGGGCACC
CAGGCATCATCCCACCACATGCCACTCTCGTCTTCGATGTGGAGCTTCTAAAACTGGAAACTCCACCAAA
AAAGAAAAGAAAAGTTTACCCATACGATGTTCCTGACTATGCGGGCTATCCGTATGACGTCCCGGACTAT
GCAGGATCTTATCCATATGACGTTCCAGATTACGCTGCTTGAGGCGCGCCACTTCTAAATAAGCGAATTT
CTTATGATTTATGATTTTTATTATTAAATAAGTTATAAAAAAAATAAGTGTATACAAATTTTAAAGTGAC
TCTTAGGTTTTAAAACGAAAATTCTTATTCTTGAGTAACTCTTTCCTGTAGGTCAGGTTGCTTTCTCAGG
TATAGTATGAGGTCGCTCTTATTGACCACACCTCTACCGGCAGATCCGCTAGGGATAACAGGGTAATATA
GATCTGTTTAGCTTGCCTCGTCCCCGCCGGGTCACCCGGCCAGCGACATGGAGGCCCAGAATACCCTCCT
TGACAGTCTTGACGTGCGCAGCTCAGGGGCATGATGTGACTGTCGCCCGTACATTTAGCCCATACATCCC
CATGTATAATCATTTGCATCCATACATTTTGATGGCCGCACGGCGCGAAGCAAAAATTACGGCTCCTCGC
TGCAGACCTGCGAGCAGGGAAACGCTCCCCTCACAGACGCGTTGAATTGTCCCCACGCCGCGCCCCTGTA
GAGAAATATAAAAGGTTAGGATTTGCCACTGAGGTTCTTCTTTCATATACTTCCTTTTAAAATCTTGCTA
GGATACAGTTCTCACATCACATCCGAACATAAACAACCATGGCAGAACCAGCCCAAAAAAAGCAAAAACA
AACTGTTCAGGAGCGCAAGGCGTTTATCTCCCGTATCACTAATGAAACTAAAATTCAAATCGCTATTTCG
CTGAATGGTGGTTATATTCAAATAAAAGATTCGATTCTTCCTGCAAAGAAGGATGACGATGTAGCTTCCC
AAGCTACTCAGTCACAGGTCATCGATATTCACACAGGTGTTGGCTTTTTGGATCATATGATCCATGCGTT
GGCAAAACACTCTGGTTGGTCTCTTATTGTTGAATGTATTGGTGACCTGCACATTGACGATCACCATACT
ACCGAAGATTGCGGTATCGCATTAGGGCAAGCGTTCAAAGAAGCAATGGGTGCTGTCCGTGGTGTAAAAA
GATTCGGTACTGGGTTCGCACCATTGGATGAGGCGCTATCACGTGCCGTAGTCGATTTATCTAGTAGACC
ATTTGCTGTAATCGACCTTGGATTGAAGAGAGAGATGATTGGTGATTTATCCACTGAAATGATTCCACAC
TTTTTGGAAAGTTTCGCGGAGGCGGCCAGAATTACTTTGCATGTTGATTGTCTGAGAGGTTTCAACGATC
ACCACAGAAGTGAGAGTGCGTTCAAGGCTTTGGCTGTTGCCATAAGAGAAGCTATTTCTAGCAATGGCAC
CAATGACGTTCCCTCAACCAAAGGTGTTTTGATGTGAAGTACTGACAATAAAAAGATTCTTGTTTTCAAG
AACTTGTCATTTGTATAGTTTTTTTATATTGTAGTTGTTCTATTTTAATCAAATGTTAGCGTGATTTATA
TTTTTTTTCGCCTCGACATCATCTGCCCAGATGCGAAGTTAAGTGCGCAGAAAGTAATATCATGCGTCAA
TCGTATGTGAATGCTGGTCGCTATACTGCTGTCGATTCGATACTAACGCCGCCATCCAGTTTAAACGAGC
TCGAATTCATCGATGATATCAGATCCACTAGTGGCCTATGCGGCCGCGGATCTGCCGGTCTCCCTATAGT
GAGTCGTATTAATTTCGATAAGCCAGGTTAACCTGCATTAATGAATCGGCCAACGCGCGGGGAGAGGCGG
TTTGCGTATTGGGCGCTCTTCCGCTTCCTCGCTCACTGACTCGCTGCGCTCGGTCGTTCGGCTGCGGCGA
GCGGTATCAGCTCACTCAAAGGCGGTAATACGGTTATCCACAGAATCAGGGGATAACGCAGGAAAGAACA
TGTGAGCAAAAGGCCAGCAAAAGGCCAGGAACCGTAAAAAGGCCGCGTTGCTGGCGTTTTTCCATAGGCT
CCGCCCCCCTGACGAGCATCACAAAAATCGACGCTCAAGTCAGAGGTGGCGAAACCCGACAGGACTATAA
AGATACCAGGCGTTTCCCCCTGGAAGCTCCCTCGTGCGCTCTCCTGTTCCGACCCTGCCGCTTACCGGAT
ACCTGTCCGCCTTTCTCCCTTCGGGAAGCGTGGCGCTTTCTCATAGCTCACGCTGTAGGTATCTCAGTTC
GGTGTAGGTCGTTCGCTCCAAGCTGGGCTGTGTGCACGAACCCCCCGTTCAGCCCGACCGCTGCGCCTTA
TCCGGTAACTATCGTCTTGAGTCCAACCCGGTAAGACACGACTTATCGCCACTGGCAGCAGCCACTGGTA
ACAGGATTAGCAGAGCGAGGTATGTAGGCGGTGCTACAGAGTTCTTGAAGTGGTGGCCTAACTACGGCTA
CACTAGAAGAACAGTATTTGGTATCTGCGCTCTGCTGAAGCCAGTTACCTTCGGAAAAAGAGTTGGTAGC
TCTTGATCCGGCAAACAAACCACCGCTGGTAGCGGTGGTTTTTTTGTTTGCAAGCAGCAGATTACGCGCA
GAAAAAAAGGATCTCAAGAAGATCCTTTGATCTTTTCTACGGGGTCTGACGCTCAGTGGAACGAAAACTC
ACGTTAAGGGATTTTGGTCATGAGATTATCAAAAAGGATCTTCACCTAGATCCTTTTAAATTAAAAATGA
AGTTTTAAATCAATCTAAAGTATATATGAGTAAACTTGGTCTGACAGTTACCAATGCTTAATCAGTGAGG
CACCTATCTCAGCGATCTGTCTATTTCGTTCATCCATAGTTGCCTGACTCCCCGTCGTGTAGATAACTAC
GATACGGGAGGGCTTACCATCTGGCCCCAGTGCTGCAATGATACCGCGAGACCCACGCTCACCGGCTCCA
GATTTATCAGCAATAAACCAGCCAGCCGGAAGGGCCGAGCGCAGAAGTGGTCCTGCAACTTTATCCGCCT
CCATCCAGTCTATTAATTGTTGCCGGGAAGCTAGAGTAAGTAGTTCGCCAGTTAATAGTTTGCGCAACGT
TGTTGCCATTGCTACAGGCATCGTGGTGTCACGCTCGTCGTTTGGTATGGCTTCATTCAGCTCCGGTTCC
CAACGATCAAGGCGAGTTACATGATCCCCCATGTTGTGCAAAAAAGCGGTTAGCTCCTTCGGTCCTCCGA
TCGTTGTCAGAAGTAAGTTGGCCGCAGTGTTATCACTCATGGTTATGGCAGCACTGCATAATTCTCTTAC
TGTCATGCCATCCGTAAGATGCTTTTCTGTGACTGGTGAGTACTCAACCAAGTCATTCTGAGAATAGTGT
ATGCGGCGACCGAGTTGCTCTTGCCCGGCGTCAATACGGGATAATACCGCGCCACATAGCAGAACTTTAA
AAGTGCTCATCATTGGAAAACGTTCTTCGGGGCGAAAACTCTCAAGGATCTTACCGCTGTTGAGATCCAG
TTCGATGTAACCCACTCGTGCACCCAACTGATCTTCAGCATCTTTTACTTTCACCAGCGTTTCTGGGTGA
GCAAAAACAGGAAGGCAAAATGCCGCAAAAAAGGGAATAAGGGCGACACGGAAATGTTGAATACTCATAC
TCTTCCTTTTTCAATATTATTGAAGCATTTATCAGGGTTATTGTCTCATGAGCGGATACATATTTGAATG
TATTTAGAAAAATAAACAAATAGGGGTTCCGCGCACATTTCCCCGAAAAGTGCCACCTGACGTCTAAGAA
ACCATTATTATCATGACATTAACCTATAAAAATAGGCGTATCACGAGGCCCTTTCGTCTCGCGCGTTTCG
GTGATGACGGTGAAAACCTCTGACACATGCAGCTCCCGGAGACGGTCACAGCTTGTCTGTAAGCGGATGC
CGGGAGCAGACAAGCCCGTCAGGGCGCGTCAGCGGGTGTTGGCGGGTGTCGGGGCTGGCTTAACTATGCG
GCATCAGAGCAGATTGTACTGAGAGTGCACCATATGGACATATTGTCGTTAGAACGCGGCTACAATTAAT
ACATAACCTTATGTATCATACACATACGATTTAGGTGACACTATAGA
